Addgene plasmid #12626: pRK Smad3 deltaC Flag
Depositing lab: Rik Derynck. Publication: Receptor-associated Mad homologues synergize as effectors of the TGF-beta response. Zhang Y, Feng X, We R, Derynck R. Nature. 1996 Sep 12. 383(6596):168-72. 10.1038/383168a0 PubMed 8774881.
Backbone
  Vector backbone: pRK5
  Backbone size w/o insert (bp): 4700
  Vector type: Mammalian Expression
Growth in bacteria
  Bacterial resistance: Ampicillin, 100 μg/mL
  Growth temperature: 37°C
  Growth strain: DH5alpha
  Copy number: High Copy
Gene/Insert
  Gene/Insert name: Smad3 (alt name: MADR3)
  Species: H. sapiens (human)
  Insert size (bp): 1146
  Mutation: C-terminal truncated Smad3 (aa 1-382)
  Entrez Gene: SMAD3 (a.k.a. HSPC193, HsT17436, JV15-2, LDS1C, LDS3, MADH3, hMAD-3, hSMAD3, mad3)
  Tag / fusion protein: flag (C terminal on backbone)
  Cloning method: Restriction Enzyme; 5′ cloning site EcoRI (not destroyed); 3′ cloning site SalI (not destroyed)
  Sequencing primers: 5′ SP6
Terms and licenses: Academic/Nonprofit Terms; Industry Terms: Not Available to Industry
Depositor comments: See author's map for details.
How to cite: pRK Smad3 deltaC Flag was a gift from Rik Derynck (Addgene plasmid # 12626 ; http://n2t.net/addgene:12626 ; RRID:Addgene_12626)
