[The description below was written by a language model from this plasmid's Addgene catalogue record.]
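Description:
pRK Smad3 deltaC Flag is a mammalian expression plasmid built on the pRK5 backbone (about 4.7 kb without insert) that encodes a C-terminally truncated form of human Smad3, also known as MADR3 or MADH3. It is maintained in E. coli as a high-copy plasmid under ampicillin selection. The record gives no feature table and does not name the promoter, origin of replication or polyadenylation signal. pRK5-family vectors generally drive expression from a CMV immediate-early promoter, but that is not confirmed here, and the depositor refers users to the author's map for details. An SP6 primer is listed for sequencing from the 5′ side of the insert, which implies that an SP6 promoter site lies upstream of the cloning region.

The insert of roughly 1.15 kb covers amino acids 1–382 of Smad3 and was cloned between EcoRI (5′) and SalI (3′) sites, both of which are retained. The coding sequence is fused in frame to a Flag epitope supplied by the backbone at the C terminus, so the protein can be detected or immunoprecipitated with anti-Flag antibodies. The truncation removes the extreme C-terminal portion of the protein. In receptor-regulated Smads this region carries the serine motif phosphorylated by the activated type I TGF-β receptor, so mutants of this kind are commonly used as signalling-defective or interfering variants.

The associated publication concerns Mad homologues acting together as effectors of the TGF-β response. The construct therefore fits transient transfection studies that compare truncated and full-length Smad3 in TGF-β signalling, although the record does not state a specific intended application.
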