>Addgene plasmid #12626 | pRK Smad3 deltaC Flag | addgene partial sequence | sequence record 19054 | 12626 with SP6
GGTGTCCACTCCCAGGTCCAACTGCACCTCGGTTCTATCGATTGAATTCCCGGCGTCCCGTCGAGCCCAG
CCCCGCCGGGGGCGCTCCTCGCCGCCCGCACGCCCTCCCCAGCCATGTCGTCCATCCTGCCTTTCACTCC
CCCGATCGTGAAGCGCCTGCTGGGCTGGAAGAAGGGCGAGCAGAACGGGCAGGAGGAGAAATGGTGCGAG
AAGGCGGTCAAGAGCCTGGTCAAGAAACTCAAGAAGACGGGGCAGCTGGACGAGCTGGAGAAGGCCATCA
CCACGCAGAACGTCAACACCAAGTGCATCACCATCCCCAGGTCCCTGGATGGCCGGTTGCAGGTGTCCCA
TCGGAAGGGGCTCCCTCATGTCATCTACTGCCGCCTGTGGCGATGGCCAGACCTGCACAGCCACCACGAG
CTGCGGGCCATGGAGCTGTGTGAGTTCGCCTTCAATATGAAGAAGGACGAGGTCTGCGTGAATCCCTACC
ACTACCAGAGAGTAGAGACACCAGTTCTACCTCCTGTGTTGGTGCCACGCCACACAGAGATCCCGGCCGA
GTTCCCCCCACTGGACGACTACAGCCATTCCATCCCCGAAAACACTAACTTCCCCGCAGGCATCGAGCCC
CAGAGCAATATTCCAGAGACCCCACCCCCTGGCTACCTGAGTGAAGATGGAGAAACCAGTGACCACCAGA
TGAACCACAGCATGGACGCAGGTTCTCCAAACCTATCCCCGAATCCGAT
