>Addgene plasmid #12626 | pRK Smad3 deltaC Flag | addgene partial sequence | sequence record 19055 | 12626 with pBABE-3
GTACCTAACCAAGTTCCTCTTTCAGAGGTTATTTCAGGCCATGGTGCTGCGCCGAATTAATTCCCGATCC
AGACATGATAAGATACATTGATGAGTTTGGACAAACCACAACTAGAATGCAGTGAAAAAAATGCTTTATT
TGTGAAATTTGTGATGCTATTGCTTTATTTGTAACCATTATAAGCTGCAATAAACAAGTTGGGCCATGGC
GGCCAAGCTTATCACTTGTCGTCGTCGTCCTTGTAGTCCATGTCGACTGCTCCCCAGCCCTTCACGAAGC
TCATGCGGATGGTGCACATTCGGGTCAACTGGTAGACAGCCTCAAAGCCCTGGTTGACCGACTGGGCCAG
GAGGGCAGCGAACTCCTGGTTGTTGAAGATCTTCAGGTTGCATCCTGGTGGGATCTTGCAGACGGTGGCC
GGGTGCCAGCCATAGCGCTGGTTACAGTTGGGAGACTGGACAAAAATAGCGCTGTCACTGAGGCACTCTG
CGAAGACCTCCCCTCCGATGTAGTAGAGCCGCACGCCTCTTCCGATGTGTCTCCGTGTCAGCTCCACTGC
TGCATTCCTGTTGACATTGGAGAGCAGCCCTAGGCAGAAGCGCTCCGAATTGGAGGGGTCGGTGAAGCCA
TCCACAGTCATGGATGGCTGCGAGGCGTGGAATGTCTCCCCGACGCGCTGGTTCAGCTCGTAGTA
